>Addgene plasmid #216448 | pPOM023_P2_pAPL4 | addgene full sequence | sequence record 428677 | Addgene NGS Result
GACCAGACCAATAAAAAACGCCCGGCGGCAACCGAGCGTTCTGAACAAATCCAGATGGAGTTCTGAGGTC
ATTACTGGATCTATCAACAGGAGTCCAAGCGAGCTCGATATCAAATTACGCCCCGCCCTGCCACTCATCG
CAGTACTGTTGTAATTCATTAAGCATTCTGCCGACATGGAAGCCATCACAAACGGCATGATGAACCTGAA
TCGCCAGCGGCATCAGCACCTTGTCGCCTTGCGTATAATATTTGCCCATGGTGAAAACGGGGGCGAAGAA
GTTGTCCATATTGGCCACGTTTAAATCAAAACTGGTGAAACTCACCCAGGGATTGGCTGAAACGAAAAAC
ATATTCTCAATAAACCCTTTAGGGAAATAGGCCAGGTTTTCACCGTAACACGCCACATCTTGCGAATATA
TGTGTAGAAACTGCCGGAAATCGTCGTGGTATTCACTCCAGAGCGATGAAAACGTTTCAGTTTGCTCATG
GAAAACGGTGTAACAAGGGTGAACACTATCCCATATCACCAGCTCACCGTCTTTCATTGCCATACGAAAT
TCCGGATGAGCATTCATCAGGCGGGCAAGAATGTGAATAAAGGCCGGATAAAACTTGTGCTTATTTTTCT
TTACGGTCTTTAAAAAGGCCGTAATATCCAGCTGAACGGTCTGGTTATAGGTACATTGAGCAACTGACTG
AAATGCCTCAAAATGTTCTTTACGATGCCATTGGGATATATCAACGGTGGTATATCCAGTGATTTTTTTC
TCCATTTTAGCTTCCTTAGCTCCTGAAAATCTCGATAACTCAAAAAATACGCCCGGTAGTGATCTTATTT
CATTATGGTGAAAGTTGGAACCTCTTACGTGCCCGATCAATCATGACCAAAATCCCTTAACGTGAGTTTT
CGTTCCACTGAGCGTCAGACCCCGTAGAAAAGATCAAAGGATCTTCTTGAGATCCTTTTTTTCTGCGCGT
AATCTGCTGCTTGCAAACAAAAAAACCACCGCTACCAGCGGTGGTTTGTTTGCCGGATCAAGAGCTACCA
ACTCTTTTTCCGAAGGTAACTGGCTTCAGCAGAGCGCAGATACCAAATACTGTTCTTCTAGTGTAGCCGT
AGTTAGGCCACCACTTCAAGAACTCTGTAGCACCGCCTACATACCTCGCTCTGCTAATCCTGTTACCAGT
GGCTGCTGCCAGTGGCGATAAGTCGTGTCTTACCGGGTTGGACTCAAGACGATAGTTACCGGATAAGGCG
CAGCGGTCGGGCTGAACGGGGGGTTCGTGCACACAGCCCAGCTTGGAGCGAACGACCTACACCGAACTGA
GATACCTACAGCGTGAGCTATGAGAAAGCGCCACGCTTCCCGAAGGGAGAAAGGCGGACAGGTATCCGGT
AAGCGGCAGGGTCGGAACAGGAGAGCGCACGAGGGAGCTTCCAGGGGGAAACGCCTGGTATCTTTATAGT
CCTGTCGGGTTTCGCCACCTCTGACTTGAGCGTCGATTTTTGTGATGCTCGTCAGGGGGGCGGAGCCTAT
GGAAAAACGCCAGCAACGCGGCCTTTTTACGGTTCCTGGCCTTTTGCTGGCCTTTTGCTCACATGTTCTT
TCCTGCGTTATCCCCTGATTCTGTGGATAACCGTAGTCGGTCTCAAACGCCAAATGACTGACAGGTACAA
ACAAAAAAGAATGCTCAATCGAACCTTTTTCCCTTAGTTTACATATTATGAGCATTTCAATAATAATTTA
CAATAACACCTTAATACCCGATTTTCGCGTTACCTGCATATCGCAATATAGTAGTGCACAAATACAACTC
ACTGTGATTTAACGTGCCATTAAAACTGGTTACAAACTGCATAGTTAAGAAGCAAAGCCACATAGCGTGG
TCAAGAACGAATAGAGAAACATAAATTCCAGATATTGCCCATCAATTAACAACTCCATATAGCAAATTCG
ATAGGATAATTCAAAAATTACACAGATAACCAAAGGAAGCTAGGTATTCTTTTAATTTGTGCAGTATTGG
TGAATGCATCAGTTTTGAGCGTCGTTTAAAGCTGCATCCTATTTTGTTAAGTGAAATTGATTTGATTTTC
ATTGTTTTATATATTCTGTGTTTAGATTGCGTTTTTCTGTTTGCTTTCAATACATCTCATAGAAATGCAA
GTTAATATTTACTGGAATCAATTATAGTAGGAACGTAAAATATCTCAGTGAATATTGGTACGGATGGAAA
GATAACTTTAGTATTGCACATGGATTTTATTAAGAACCTCTAATAAGGGAATGTGTATTAAACGTAATAT
GATTACTGAAAAGCACAAAAACCATACCTAAAAAATATTCAACTCTTAGCCATAGTACACCTTCTTAAAT
GTACTTGCAATAAGTGGTAACATAATATTAAGTTAATCAATATAAATGGTATTTACATCTGCTTAATAAA
AACTAGGAATTATAAAAAAAGACACTTCAGCTGACTTAACGTAACACAGCAGCAACAAAACAAATTAAAA
TTTATTTTATTTAAAGCATATTTTTTAGTATTCATTATTGATAGATTGACGAAAGAGTCGCAACGTTAAA
TTCGTTTTAAAGAAATTTACCGTGCAATACCCTACCGCATGTACAAGCAACAGCCAAGTAATGCAAACAA
CACATCCAAAGAACCTGCATCTTACTTGTTCGGGAGTGGAAAGAGGTTTCACCAATTCCCCAAAGACGCA
TCCAAAGAGATCTATGTGA
Features (pLannotate 1.2.2; 5 found; start..end, strand, type, name):
     11..45      -  terminator     lambda t0 terminator: minimal transcription terminator from phage lambda (Scholtissek and Grosse, 1987)
    119..775     -  CDS            cat: CAT_ECOLX - Experimental evidence at protein level: Swiss-Prot protein existence level 1. This enzyme is an effector of chloramphenicol resistance in bacteria. From Escherichia coli. This protein is used as a marker in many commonly used cloning vectors, such as pACYC184.
    776..873     -  promoter       cat promoter: promoter of the E. coli cat gene encoding chloramphenicol acetyltransferase
    957..1545    +  rep_origin     ori: high-copy-number ColE1/pMB1/pBR322/pUC origin of replication
   2651..2743    +  CDS            apl4 (fragment): AP1G1_SCHPO - Protein inferred from homology: Swiss-Prot protein existence level 3. Adaptins are components of the adaptor complexes which link clathrin to receptors in coated vesicles. Clathrin-associated protein complexes are believed to interact with the cytoplasmic tails of membrane proteins, leading to their selection and concentration. The AP-1 complex interacts directly with clathrin (By similarity). From Schizosaccharomyces pombe (strain 972 / ATCC 24843) (Fission yeast).
