[The description below was written by a language model from this plasmid's Addgene catalogue record and pLannotate feature annotations shown in this document.]
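Description:
pPOM023_P2_pAPL4 is a MoClo part plasmid from the POMBOX fission yeast cloning toolkit, built in the pYTK001 entry vector of the YeastToolkit system. It is a small plasmid (about 2.7 kb) that serves as an E. coli storage vehicle for a single standardized DNA part rather than as a functional yeast vector. The feature table shows only bacterial maintenance elements: a high-copy ColE1/pUC-type origin of replication and a chloramphenicol acetyltransferase (cat) gene driven by its own promoter and followed by the phage lambda t0 terminator, which provides chloramphenicol selection. No yeast origin, yeast selectable marker or integration sequences are annotated, consistent with its role as a part donor.

The payload is the promoter of the Schizosaccharomyces pombe apl4 gene, recorded as a 1087 bp insert and described as a constitutive promoter for gene expression in fission yeast. It is formatted as a type 2 (promoter) part under the YeastToolkit grammar, so it can be released and joined in defined order with coding sequence, terminator and other parts during Golden Gate assembly of transcription units. Internal BsaI and BsmBI sites were removed from the sequence to keep it compatible with these Type IIS enzyme-based assemblies. The automated annotation does not label the promoter itself; it flags only a short fragment matching the apl4 coding sequence (an AP-1 adaptor complex gamma subunit) near the end of the insert region, which suggests that the cloned segment may include a short stretch of apl4 coding sequence, though the record does not comment on this. The plasmid is typically used as a building block for constructing constitutive expression cassettes for S. pombe in molecular and synthetic biology work.
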