Addgene plasmid #216448: pPOM023_P2_pAPL4
Purpose: Constitutive promoter for gene expression in S. pombe. Part type 2 following the YeastToolkit MoClo grammar.
Depositing lab: Tomáš Pluskal. Depositing organization: Institute of Organic Chemistry and Biochemistry, Academy of Sciences of the Czech Republic. Publication: POMBOX: A Fission Yeast Cloning Toolkit for Molecular and Synthetic Biology. Hebra T, Smrckova H, Elkatmis B, Prevorovsky M, Pluskal T. ACS Synth Biol. 2023 Nov 22. doi: 10.1021/acssynbio.3c00529. PubMed 37991801.
Backbone
  Vector backbone: pYTK001
  Vector type: Yeast Expression, Synthetic Biology
Growth in bacteria
  Bacterial resistance: Chloramphenicol, 25 μg/mL
  Growth temperature: 37°C
  Growth strain: DH5alpha
  Copy number: High Copy
Gene/Insert
  Gene/Insert name: Promoter apl4
  Species: S. pombe (fission yeast)
  Insert size (bp): 1087
  Mutation: Removal of any BsaI // BsmBI restriction site
  Cloning method: Golden Gate
Terms and licenses: Academic/Nonprofit Terms; Industry Terms: Not Available to Industry
How to cite: pPOM023_P2_pAPL4 was a gift from Tomáš Pluskal (Addgene plasmid # 216448 ; http://n2t.net/addgene:216448 ; RRID:Addgene_216448)
